>Addgene plasmid #72236 | pDZ585 pKAN 2x-mCherry | depositor full sequence | sequence record 131719 | pDZ585 pKAN 2x-mCherry sequence 6264 bps
GATCCGGTCGCCACCATGGTGAGCAAGGGCGAGGAGGATAACATGGCCATCATCAAGGAGTTCATGCGCT
TCAAGGTGCACATGGAGGGCTCCGTGAACGGCCACGAGTTCGAGATCGAGGGCGAGGGCGAGGGCCGCCC
CTACGAGGGCACCCAGACCGCCAAGCTGAAGGTGACCAAGGGTGGCCCCCTGCCCTTCGCCTGGGACATC
CTGTCCCCTCAGTTCATGTACGGCTCCAAGGCCTACGTGAAGCACCCCGCCGACATCCCCGACTACTTGA
AGCTGTCCTTCCCCGAGGGCTTCAAGTGGGAGCGCGTGATGAACTTCGAGGACGGCGGCGTGGTGACCGT
GACCCAGGACTCCTCCCTGCAGGACGGCGAGTTCATCTACAAGGTGAAGCTGCGCGGCACCAACTTCCCC
TCCGACGGCCCCGTAATGCAGAAGAAGACCATGGGCTGGGAGGCCTCCTCCGAGCGGATGTACCCCGAGG
ACGGCGCCCTGAAGGGCGAGATCAAGCAGAGGCTGAAGCTGAAGGACGGCGGCCACTACGACGCTGAGGT
CAAGACCACCTACAAGGCCAAGAAGCCCGTGCAGCTGCCCGGCGCCTACAACGTCAACATCAAGTTGGAC
ATCACCTCCCACAACGAGGACTACACCATCGTGGAACAGTACGAACGCGCCGAGGGCCGCCACTCCACCG
GCGGCATGGACGAGCTGTACAAGAAGCTTGGACCGGGACCGGGACCGATGGTGAGCAAGGGCGAGGAGGA
TAACATGGCCATCATCAAGGAGTTCATGCGCTTCAAGGTGCACATGGAGGGCTCCGTGAACGGCCACGAG
TTCGAGATCGAGGGCGAGGGCGAGGGCCGCCCCTACGAGGGCACCCAGACCGCCAAGCTGAAGGTGACCA
AGGGTGGCCCCCTGCCCTTCGCCTGGGACATCCTGTCCCCTCAGTTCATGTACGGCTCCAAGGCCTACGT
GAAGCACCCCGCCGACATCCCCGACTACTTGAAGCTGTCCTTCCCCGAGGGCTTCAAGTGGGAGCGCGTG
ATGAACTTCGAGGACGGCGGCGTGGTGACCGTGACCCAGGACTCCTCCCTGCAGGACGGCGAGTTCATCT
ACAAGGTGAAGCTGCGCGGCACCAACTTCCCCTCCGACGGCCCCGTAATGCAGAAGAAGACCATGGGCTG
GGAGGCCTCCTCCGAGCGGATGTACCCCGAGGACGGCGCCCTGAAGGGCGAGATCAAGCAGAGGCTGAAG
CTGAAGGACGGCGGCCACTACGACGCTGAGGTCAAGACCACCTACAAGGCCAAGAAGCCCGTGCAGCTGC
CCGGCGCCTACAACGTCAACATCAAGTTGGACATCACCTCCCACAACGAGGACTACACCATCGTGGAACA
GTACGAACGCGCCGAGGGCCGCCACTCCACCGGCGGCATGGACGAGCTGTACAAGTAAGAATTCGATATC
AAGCTTATCGATACCGTCGACCTCGAGTCATGTAATTAGTTATGTCACGCTTACATTCACGCCCTCCCCC
CACATCCGCTCTAACCGAAAAGGAAGGAGTTAGACAACCTGAAGTCTAGGTCCCTATTTATTTTTTTATA
GTTATGTTAGTATTAAGAACGTTATTTATATTTCAAATTTTTCTTTTTTTTCTGTACAGACGCGTGTACG
CATGTAACATTATACTGAAAACCTTGCTTGAGAAGGTTTTGGGACGCTCGAAGGCTTTAATTTGCGGCCG
GTACCCAGCTGAAGCTTCGTACGCTGCAGGTCGACAACCCTTAATATAACTTCGTATAATGTATGCTATA
CGAAGTTATTAGGTCTAGAGATCTGTTTAGCTTGCCTCGTCCCCGCCGGGTCACCCGGCCAGCGACATGG
AGGCCCAGAATACCCTCCTTGACAGTCTTGACGTGCGCAGCTCAGGGGCATGATGTGACTGTCGCCCGTA
CATTTAGCCCATACATCCCCATGTATAATCATTTGCATCCATACATTTTGATGGCCGCACGGCGCGAAGC
AAAAATTACGGCTCCTCGCTGCAGACCTGCGAGCAGGGAAACGCTCCCCTCACAGACGCGTTGAATTGTC
CCCACGCCGCGCCCCTGTAGAGAAATATAAAAGGTTAGGATTTGCCACTGAGGTTCTTCTTTCATATACT
TCCTTTTAAAATCTTGCTAGGATACAGTTCTCACATCACATCCGAACATAAACAACCATGGGTAAGGAAA
AGACTCACGTTTCGAGGCCGCGATTAAATTCCAACATGGATGCTGATTTATATGGGTATAAATGGGCTCG
CGATAATGTCGGGCAATCAGGTGCGACAATCTATCGATTGTATGGGAAGCCCGATGCGCCAGAGTTGTTT
CTGAAACATGGCAAAGGTAGCGTTGCCAATGATGTTACAGATGAGATGGTCAGACTAAACTGGCTGACGG
AATTTATGCCTCTTCCGACCATCAAGCATTTTATCCGTACTCCTGATGATGCATGGTTACTCACCACTGC
GATCCCCGGCAAAACAGCATTCCAGGTATTAGAAGAATATCCTGATTCAGGTGAAAATATTGTTGATGCG
CTGGCAGTGTTCCTGCGCCGGTTGCATTCGATTCCTGTTTGTAATTGTCCTTTTAACAGCGATCGCGTAT
TTCGTCTCGCTCAGGCGCAATCACGAATGAATAACGGTTTGGTTGATGCGAGTGATTTTGATGACGAGCG
TAATGGCTGGCCTGTTGAACAAGTCTGGAAAGAAATGCATAAGCTTTTGCCATTCTCACCGGATTCAGTC
GTCACTCATGGTGATTTCTCACTTGATAACCTTATTTTTGACGAGGGGAAATTAATAGGTTGTATTGATG
TTGGACGAGTCGGAATCGCAGACCGATACCAGGATCTTGCCATCCTATGGAACTGCCTCGGTGAGTTTTC
TCCTTCATTACAGAAACGGCTTTTTCAAAAATATGGTATTGATAATCCTGATATGAATAAATTGCAGTTT
CATTTGATGCTCGATGAGTTTTTCTAATCAGTACTGACAATAAAAAGATTCTTGTTTTCAAGAACTTGTC
ATTTGTATAGTTTTTTTATATTGTAGTTGTTCTATTTTAATCAAATGTTAGCGTGATTTATATTTTTTTT
CGCCTCGACATCATCTGCCCAGATGCGAAGTTAAGTGCGCAGAAAGTAATATCATGCGTCAATCGTATGT
GAATGCTGGTCGCTATACTGCTGTCGATTCGATACTAACGCCGCCATCCAGTGTCGAAAACGAGCTCTCG
AGAACCCTTAATATAACTTCGTATAATGTATGCTATACGAAGTTATTAGGTGATATCAGATCCACTAGTG
GCCTATGCGGTACCCAGCTTTTGTTCCCTTTAGTGAGGGTTAATTGCGCGCTTGGCGTAATCATGGTCAT
AGCTGTTTCCTGTGTGAAATTGTTATCCGCTCACAATTCCACACAACATACGAGCCGGAAGCATAAAGTG
TAAAGCCTGGGGTGCCTAATGAGTGAGCTAACTCACATTAATTGCGTTGCGCTCACTGCCCGCTTTCCAG
TCGGGAAACCTGTCGTGCCAGCTGCATTAATGAATCGGCCAACGCGCGGGGAGAGGCGGTTTGCGTATTG
GGCGCTCTTCCGCTTCCTCGCTCACTGACTCGCTGCGCTCGGTCGTTCGGCTGCGGCGAGCGGTATCAGC
TCACTCAAAGGCGGTAATACGGTTATCCACAGAATCAGGGGATAACGCAGGAAAGAACATGTGAGCAAAA
GGCCAGCAAAAGGCCAGGAACCGTAAAAAGGCCGCGTTGCTGGCGTTTTTCCATAGGCTCCGCCCCCCTG
ACGAGCATCACAAAAATCGACGCTCAAGTCAGAGGTGGCGAAACCCGACAGGACTATAAAGATACCAGGC
GTTTCCCCCTGGAAGCTCCCTCGTGCGCTCTCCTGTTCCGACCCTGCCGCTTACCGGATACCTGTCCGCC
TTTCTCCCTTCGGGAAGCGTGGCGCTTTCTCATAGCTCACGCTGTAGGTATCTCAGTTCGGTGTAGGTCG
TTCGCTCCAAGCTGGGCTGTGTGCACGAACCCCCCGTTCAGCCCGACCGCTGCGCCTTATCCGGTAACTA
TCGTCTTGAGTCCAACCCGGTAAGACACGACTTATCGCCACTGGCAGCAGCCACTGGTAACAGGATTAGC
AGAGCGAGGTATGTAGGCGGTGCTACAGAGTTCTTGAAGTGGTGGCCTAACTACGGCTACACTAGAAGGA
CAGTATTTGGTATCTGCGCTCTGCTGAAGCCAGTTACCTTCGGAAAAAGAGTTGGTAGCTCTTGATCCGG
CAAACAAACCACCGCTGGTAGCGGTGGTTTTTTTGTTTGCAAGCAGCAGATTACGCGCAGAAAAAAAGGA
TCTCAAGAAGATCCTTTGATCTTTTCTACGGGGTCTGACGCTCAGTGGAACGAAAACTCACGTTAAGGGA
TTTTGGTCATGAGATTATCAAAAAGGATCTTCACCTAGATCCTTTTAAATTAAAAATGAAGTTTTAAATC
AATCTAAAGTATATATGAGTAAACTTGGTCTGACAGTTACCAATGCTTAATCAGTGAGGCACCTATCTCA
GCGATCTGTCTATTTCGTTCATCCATAGTTGCCTGACTCCCCGTCGTGTAGATAACTACGATACGGGAGG
GCTTACCATCTGGCCCCAGTGCTGCAATGATACCGCGAGACCCACGCTCACCGGCTCCAGATTTATCAGC
AATAAACCAGCCAGCCGGAAGGGCCGAGCGCAGAAGTGGTCCTGCAACTTTATCCGCCTCCATCCAGTCT
ATTAATTGTTGCCGGGAAGCTAGAGTAAGTAGTTCGCCAGTTAATAGTTTGCGCAACGTTGTTGCCATTG
CTACAGGCATCGTGGTGTCACGCTCGTCGTTTGGTATGGCTTCATTCAGCTCCGGTTCCCAACGATCAAG
GCGAGTTACATGATCCCCCATGTTGTGCAAAAAAGCGGTTAGCTCCTTCGGTCCTCCGATCGTTGTCAGA
AGTAAGTTGGCCGCAGTGTTATCACTCATGGTTATGGCAGCACTGCATAATTCTCTTACTGTCATGCCAT
CCGTAAGATGCTTTTCTGTGACTGGTGAGTACTCAACCAAGTCATTCTGAGAATAGTGTATGCGGCGACC
GAGTTGCTCTTGCCCGGCGTCAATACGGGATAATACCGCGCCACATAGCAGAACTTTAAAAGTGCTCATC
ATTGGAAAACGTTCTTCGGGGCGAAAACTCTCAAGGATCTTACCGCTGTTGAGATCCAGTTCGATGTAAC
CCACTCGTGCACCCAACTGATCTTCAGCATCTTTTACTTTCACCAGCGTTTCTGGGTGAGCAAAAACAGG
AAGGCAAAATGCCGCAAAAAAGGGAATAAGGGCGACACGGAAATGTTGAATACTCATACTCTTCCTTTTT
CAATATTATTGAAGCATTTATCAGGGTTATTGTCTCATGAGCGGATACATATTTGAATGTATTTAGAAAA
ATAAACAAATAGGGGTTCCGCGCACATTTCCCCGAAAAGTGCCACCTG
[124 nt withheld, positions 5579-5702]
C
[91 nt withheld, positions 5704-5794]
A
[49 nt withheld, positions 5796-5844]
CCTTTGACGTTGGAGTCCACGTTCTTT
[37 nt withheld, positions 5872-5908]
ACCCTATCTCGGTCTATTCTTTTGATTTATAAGGGATTTTGCCGATTTCGGCCTATTGGTTAAAAAATGA
GCTGATTTAACAAAAATTTAACGCGAATTTTAACAAAATATTAACGCTTACAATTTCCATTCGCCATTCA
GGCTGCGCAACTGTTGGGAAGGGCGATCGGTGCGGGCCTCTTCGCTATTACGCCAGCTGGCGAAAGGGGG
ATGTGCTGCAAGGCGATTAAGTTGGGTAACGCCAGGGTTTTCCCAGTCACGACGTTGTAAAACGACGGCC
AGTGAGCGCGCGTAATACGACTCACTATAGGGCGAATTGGAGCTCCACCGCGGTGGCGGCCGCTCTAGAA
CTAGTG
Features (pLannotate 1.2.2; 19 found; start..end, strand, type, name):
     16..723     +  CDS            mCherry: mCherry is a basic (constitutively fluorescent) red fluorescent protein published in 2004, derived from Discosoma sp.. It is reported to be a very rapidly-maturing monomer with low acid sensitivity.
    748..1455    +  CDS            mCherry: mCherry is a basic (constitutively fluorescent) red fluorescent protein published in 2004, derived from Discosoma sp.. It is reported to be a very rapidly-maturing monomer with low acid sensitivity.
   1459..1497    +  misc_feature   MCS (fragment): pBluescript multiple cloning site
   1498..1745    +  terminator     CYC1 terminator: S. cerevisiae CYC1; transcription terminator for CYC1
   1796..1829    -  protein_bind   loxP: Cre-mediated recombination occurs in the 8-bp core sequence (GCATACAT). Cre recombinase
   1884..3240    +  gene           kanMX: yeast selectable marker conferring kanamycin resistance (Wach et al., 1994)
   3303..3336    -  protein_bind   loxP: Cre-mediated recombination occurs in the 8-bp core sequence (GCATACAT). Cre recombinase
   3387..3405    -  promoter       T3 promoter: promoter for bacteriophage T3 RNA polymerase
   3450..3466    -  protein_bind   lac operator: The lac repressor binds to the lac operator to inhibit transcription in E. coli. This inhibition can be relieved by adding lactose or isopropyl-β-D-thiogalactopyranoside (IPTG). lac repressor encoded by lacI
   3474..3504    -  promoter       lac promoter: promoter for the E. coli lac operon
   3519..3540    -  protein_bind   CAP binding site: CAP binding activates transcription in the presence of cAMP. E. coli catabolite activator protein
   3553..3645    -  CDS            lacI (fragment): lac repressor; lacI; The lac repressor binds to the lac operator to inhibit transcription in E. coli. This inhibition can be relieved by adding lactose or isopropyl-β-D-thiogalactopyranoside (IPTG).
   3828..4416    -  rep_origin     ori: high-copy-number ColE1/pMB1/pBR322/pUC origin of replication
   4587..5447    -  CDS            AmpR: β-lactamase; bla; confers resistance to ampicillin, carbenicillin, and related antibiotics
   5448..5552    -  promoter       AmpR promoter: bla
   5579..6007    +  rep_origin     f1 ori (sequence partly withheld): f1 bacteriophage origin of replication; arrow indicates direction of (+) strand synthesis
   6038..6193    -  CDS            lacZα (fragment): LacZα fragment of β-galactosidase; lacZ fragment
   6201..6219    +  promoter       T7 promoter: promoter for bacteriophage T7 RNA polymerase
   6228..5       +  misc_feature   MCS (fragment) (across the origin): pBluescript multiple cloning site
