[The description below was written by a language model from this plasmid's Addgene catalogue record and pLannotate feature annotations shown in this document.]
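Description:
pDZ585 pKAN 2x-mCherry is a 6,264 bp tagging template plasmid for budding yeast, built on the pKAN backbone, which the feature table shows to be pBluescript-derived. It is catalogued as a bacterial expression vector, but it serves as a template for 3' gene tagging rather than as an expression construct in its own right. It is propagated in E. coli at high copy through a ColE1/pUC-type origin with ampicillin selection (AmpR under its own bla promoter). It also retains the usual phagemid remnants: an f1 origin, T7 and T3 promoters, lac promoter/operator elements, fragments of lacZα and lacI, and pieces of the multiple cloning site. No yeast replication origin is annotated, consistent with a cassette meant to be integrated into the genome rather than maintained episomally.

The payload is a 1,443 bp insert cloned between BamHI and EcoRI. It consists of two tandem mCherry coding sequences separated by a short linker region, followed by the S. cerevisiae CYC1 transcription terminator. No promoter lies upstream of the mCherry repeats, because the tag is designed to be fused in frame to the 3' end of an endogenous open reading frame, so that the resulting C-terminal fusion is expressed from the native promoter of the target gene. Downstream sits a kanMX marker, which confers G418 resistance in yeast. It is flanked by two loxP sites in the same orientation, so Cre recombinase can excise the marker after integrants are selected and allow it to be reused for further modifications. The doubled fluorophore would be expected to give a brighter red signal than a single copy. The associated publication concerns perinuclear mRNA scanning and the nuclear basket in budding yeast, though the record does not state which proteins were tagged.
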