Addgene plasmid #72236: pDZ585 pKAN 2x-mCherry
Purpose: Floxed Kanamycin (G418) selection maker; 3' tagging vector used to create C-terminal fusion proteins with 2x-mCherry
Depositing lab: Daniel Zenklusen. Depositing organization: University of Montreal. Publication: The nuclear basket mediates perinuclear mRNA scanning in budding yeast. Saroufim MA, Bensidoun P, Raymond P, Rahman S, Krause MR, Oeffinger M, Zenklusen D. J Cell Biol. 2015 Dec 21;211(6):1131-40. doi: 10.1083/jcb.201503070. PubMed 26694838.
Backbone
  Vector backbone: pKAN
  Backbone size w/o insert (bp): 4821
  Total vector size (bp): 6264
  Vector type: Bacterial Expression
  Selectable markers: Kanamycin (select with G418)
Growth in bacteria
  Bacterial resistance: Ampicillin, 100 μg/mL
  Growth temperature: 37°C
  Growth strain: DH5alpha
  Copy number: High Copy
Gene/Insert
  Gene/Insert name: 2x-mCherry
  Insert size (bp): 1443
  Cloning method: Restriction Enzyme; 5′ cloning site BamHI (not destroyed); 3′ cloning site EcoRI (not destroyed)
  Sequencing primers: 5′ TGT AAA ACG ACG GCC AGT
Terms and licenses: Academic/Nonprofit Terms; Industry Terms: Not Available to Industry
How to cite: pDZ585 pKAN 2x-mCherry was a gift from Daniel Zenklusen (Addgene plasmid # 72236 ; http://n2t.net/addgene:72236 ; RRID:Addgene_72236)
