>Addgene plasmid #72236 | pDZ585 pKAN 2x-mCherry | addgene partial sequence | sequence record 138486 | M13pUC-Fwd 5'-CCCAGTCACGACGTTGTAAAACG-3'
CGACTCACTATAGGGCGAATTGGAGCTCCACCGCGGTGGCGGCCGCTCTAGAACTAGTGGATCCGGTCGC
CACCATGGTGAGCAAGGGCGAGGAGGATAACATGGCCATCATCAAGGAGTTCATGCGCTTCAAGGTGCAC
ATGGAGGGCTCCGTGAACGGCCACGAGTTCGAGATCGAGGGCGAGGGCGAGGGCCGCCCCTACGAGGGCA
CCCAGACCGCCAAGCTGAAGGTGACCAAGGGTGGCCCCCTGCCCTTCGCCTGGGACATCCTGTCCCCTCA
GTTCATGTACGGCTCCAAGGCCTACGTGAAGCACCCCGCCGACATCCCCGACTACTTGAAGCTGTCCTTC
CCCGAGGGCTTCAAGTGGGAGCGCGTGATGAACTTCGAGGACGGCGGCGTGGTGACCGTGACCCAGGACT
CCTCCCTGCAGGACGGCGAGTTCATCTACAAGGTGAAGCTGCGCGGCACCAACTTCCCCTCCGACGGCCC
CGTAATGCAGAAGAAGACCATGGGCTGGGAGGCCTCCTCCGAGCGGATGTACCCCGAGGACGGCGCCCTG
AAGGGCGAGATCAAGCAGAGGCTGAAGCTGAAGGACGGCGGCCACTACGACGCTGAGGTCAAGACCACCT
ACAAGGCCAAGAAGCCCGTGCAGCTGCCCGGCGCCTACAACGTCAACATCAAGTTGGACATCACCTCCCA
CAACGAGGACTACACCATCGTGGAACAGTACGAACGCGCCGAGGGCCGCCACTCCACCGGCGGCATGGAC
GAGCTGTACAAGAAGCTTGGACCGGGACCGGGACCGATGGTGAGCAAGGGCGAGGAGGATAACATGGCCA
TCATCAAGGAGTTCATGCGCTTCAAG
