>Addgene plasmid #72236 | pDZ585 pKAN 2x-mCherry | addgene partial sequence | sequence record 138487 | CYC1 5'-GCGTGAATGTAAGCGTGAC-3'
AGCTTGATATCGAATTCTTACTTGTACAGCTCGTCCATGCCGCCGGTGGAGTGGCGGCCCTCGGCGCGTT
CGTACTGTTCCACGATGGTGTAGTCCTCGTTGTGGGAGGTGATGTCCAACTTGATGTTGACGTTGTAGGC
GCCGGGCAGCTGCACGGGCTTCTTGGCCTTGTAGGTGGTCTTGACCTCAGCGTCGTAGTGGCCGCCGTCC
TTCAGCTTCAGCCTCTGCTTGATCTCGCCCTTCAGGGCGCCGTCCTCGGGGTACATCCGCTCGGAGGAGG
CCTCCCAGCCCATGGTCTTCTTCTGCATTACGGGGCCGTCGGAGGGGAAGTTGGTGCCGCGCAGCTTCAC
CTTGTAGATGAACTCGCCGTCCTGCAGGGAGGAGTCCTGGGTCACGGTCACCACGCCGCCGTCCTCGAAG
TTCATCACGCGCTCCCACTTGAAGCCCTCGGGGAAGGACAGCTTCAAGTAGTCGGGGATGTCGGCGGGGT
GCTTCACGTAGGCCTTGGAGCCGTACATGAACTGAGGGGACAGGATGTCCCAGGCGAAGGGCAGGGGGCC
ACCCTTGGTCACCTTCAGCTTGGCGGTCTGGGTGCCCTCGTAGGGGCGGCCCTCGCCCTCGCCCTCGATC
TCGAACTCGTGGCCGTTCACGGAGCCCTCCATGTGCACCTTGAAGCGCATGAACTCCTTGATGATGGCCA
TGTTATCCTCCTCGCCCTTGCTCACCATCGGTCCCGGTCCCGGTCCAAGCTTCTTGTACAGCTCGTCCAT
GCCGCCGGTGGAGTGGCGGCCCTCGGCGCGTTCGTACTGTTCCACGATGGTGTAGTCCTCGTTGTGGGA
